Addgene plasmid #238127: pRRL-SFFV_V5-CHIC2-K117R_Tomato
Purpose: Expresses V5-tagged CHIC2 (with K117R mutation) with Tomato selectable marker.
Depositing lab: Arlene Sharpe. Depositing organization: Harvard Medical School. Publication: A STUB1-CHIC2 complex inhibits CD8(+) T cells to restrain tumor immunity. LaFleur MW, Milling LE, Prathima P, Li V, Lemmen AM, Streeter ISL, Heisig PKS, Derosia NM, Riffo E, Xu H, Nguyen TH, Kolengaden A, Markson SC, Doench JG, Sharpe AH. Nat Immunol. 2025 Sep;26(9):1476-1487. doi: 10.1038/s41590-025-02231-6. Epub 2025 Aug 12. PubMed 40796662.
Backbone
  Vector backbone: pRRL
  Backbone size w/o insert (bp): 8017
  Total vector size (bp): 8557
  Vector type: Mammalian Expression
  Selectable markers: Tomato
Growth in bacteria
  Bacterial resistance: Ampicillin, 100 μg/mL
  Growth temperature: 37°C
  Growth strain: NEB Stable
  Copy number: High Copy
Gene/Insert
  Gene/Insert name: V5-tagged CHIC2 with K117R mutation
  Species: H. sapiens (human)
  Insert size (bp): 540
  Mutation: Mutated Lysine 117 to Arginine.
  GenBank ID: 26511
  Promoter: SFFV
  Tag / fusion protein: V5 (N terminal on insert)
  Entrez Gene: CHIC2 (a.k.a. BTL)
  Cloning method: Gene Synthesis
  Sequencing primers: 5′ SFFV
Resource information
  A portion of this plasmid was derived from a plasmid made by: Genscript performed this cloning.
Terms and licenses: Academic/Nonprofit Terms; Industry Terms: Not Available to Industry
How to cite: pRRL-SFFV_V5-CHIC2-K117R_Tomato was a gift from Arlene Sharpe (Addgene plasmid # 238127 ; http://n2t.net/addgene:238127 ; RRID:Addgene_238127)
