[The description below was written by a language model from this plasmid's Addgene catalogue record and pLannotate feature annotations shown in this document.]
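Description:
pRRL-SFFV_V5-CHIC2-K117R_Tomato is an 8.6 kb lentiviral transfer plasmid built on the pRRL backbone, listed in the catalogue as a mammalian expression vector. The feature table shows the hallmarks of a third-generation HIV-1-derived design. An RSV enhancer/promoter is fused to a truncated 5' LTR, so genomic RNA can be transcribed in packaging cells without Tat. This is followed by the Ψ packaging signal with a partial gag sequence, the Rev response element for Rev-dependent nuclear export, and the cPPT/CTS, which aids nuclear import of the reverse-transcribed genome. A second truncated LTR, annotated by the software as a 5' LTR but positioned as the 3' LTR, closes the viral unit and is followed by an SV40 poly(A) signal and SV40 origin. In bacteria the plasmid is maintained through a high-copy ColE1/pUC origin with ampicillin resistance. An f1 origin and remnants of a pBluescript-type lac region are also present.

The payload is a bicistronic cassette driven by the spleen focus-forming virus (SFFV) LTR promoter. The first cistron is human CHIC2 carrying an N-terminal V5 epitope tag and a lysine-to-arginine substitution at position 117, made by gene synthesis and flanked by Gateway attB1/attB2 sites. An EMCV IRES then allows cap-independent translation of dTomato from the same transcript, so transduced cells can be identified or sorted by fluorescence rather than by drug selection. A WPRE downstream enhances transcript stability and expression. The V5 tag itself was not annotated by the software but is stated in the catalogue record. The construct is used to express the K117R mutant of CHIC2 in mammalian cells. The associated publication concerns a STUB1-CHIC2 complex that restrains CD8+ T cell function in tumour immunity, but the record does not state the functional rationale for the mutation.
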