Features (pLannotate 1.2.2; 32 found; start..end, strand, type, name):
    296..421     -  misc_feature   HIV-1 Ψ: packaging signal of human immunodeficiency virus type 1
    468..648     -  LTR            5' LTR (truncated): truncated 5' long terminal repeat (LTR) from HIV-1
    649..875     -  promoter       RSV promoter: Rous sarcoma virus enhancer/promoter
    903..921     -  promoter       T3 promoter: promoter for bacteriophage T3 RNA polymerase
    966..982     -  protein_bind   lac operator: The lac repressor binds to the lac operator to inhibit transcription in E. coli. This inhibition can be relieved by adding lactose or isopropyl-β-D-thiogalactopyranoside (IPTG). lac repressor encoded by lacI
    990..1020    -  promoter       lac promoter: promoter for the E. coli lac operon
   1035..1056    -  protein_bind   CAP binding site: CAP binding activates transcription in the presence of cAMP. E. coli catabolite activator protein
   1069..1161    -  CDS            lacI (fragment): lac repressor; lacI; The lac repressor binds to the lac operator to inhibit transcription in E. coli. This inhibition can be relieved by adding lactose or isopropyl-β-D-thiogalactopyranoside (IPTG).
   1344..1932    -  rep_origin     ori: high-copy-number ColE1/pMB1/pBR322/pUC origin of replication
   2103..2963    -  CDS            AmpR: β-lactamase; bla; confers resistance to ampicillin, carbenicillin, and related antibiotics
   2964..3068    -  promoter       AmpR promoter: bla
   3121..3549    -  rep_origin     f1 ori (sequence partly withheld): f1 bacteriophage origin of replication; arrow indicates direction of (+) strand synthesis
   3554..3709    -  CDS            lacZα (fragment): LacZα fragment of β-galactosidase; lacZ fragment
   3717..3735    +  promoter       T7 promoter: promoter for bacteriophage T7 RNA polymerase
   3756..3891    -  rep_origin     SV40 ori: SV40 origin of replication
   3931..4052    -  polyA_signal   SV40 poly(A) signal: SV40 polyadenylation signal
   4124..4304    -  LTR            5' LTR (truncated): truncated 5' long terminal repeat (LTR) from HIV-1
   4290..4445    -  CDS            nef (fragment): NEF_HV1LA - Experimental evidence at protein level: Swiss-Prot protein existence level 1. Extracellular Nef protein targets CD4(+) T-lymphocytes for apoptosis by interacting with CXCR4 surface receptors. From Human immunodeficiency virus type 1 group M subtype B (isolate Lai) (HIV-1).
   4447..4850    -  misc_feature   WPRE: woodchuck hepatitis virus posttranscriptional regulatory element
   4982..5041    -  CDS            S (fragment): HBSAG_WHV6 - Experimental evidence at transcript level: Swiss-Prot protein existence level 2. The middle envelope protein plays an important role in the budding of the virion. It is involved in the induction of budding in a nucleocapsid independent way. In this process the majority of envelope proteins bud to form subviral lipoprotein particles of 22 nm of diameter that do not contain a nucleocapsid (By similarity). From Woodchuck hepatitis B virus (isolate w64/pWS23) (WHV).
   5041..5066    -  misc_feature   MCS (fragment): pBluescript multiple cloning site
   5085..5786    -  CDS            dTomato: dTomato is a basic (constitutively fluorescent) orange fluorescent protein published in 2004, derived from Discosoma sp.. It is reported to be a somewhat slowly-maturing dimer with low acid sensitivity.
   5800..6262    -  misc_feature   IRES: internal ribosome entry site (IRES) of the encephalomyocarditis virus (EMCV)
   6431..6454    +  protein_bind   attB2: mutant version of attB; recombination site for the Gateway® BP reaction BP Clonase™
   6460..6951    -  CDS            CHIC2: CHIC2_HUMAN - Also known as BTL. Experimental evidence at protein level: Swiss-Prot protein existence level 1. From Homo sapiens (Human).
   7002..7019    -  protein_bind   attB1 (fragment): mutant version of attB; core recombination site for the Gateway® BP reaction BP Clonase™
   7046..7069    -  misc_feature   MCS (fragment): pBluescript multiple cloning site
   7079..7480    -  promoter       SFFV promoter: spleen focus-forming virus long terminal repeat (LTR) promoter
   7514..7631    -  misc_feature   cPPT/CTS: central polypurine tract and central termination sequence of HIV-1
   7650..7750    -  CDS            Rev (fragment): human immunodeficiency virus 1 (HIV-1) Rev protein; rev; enhances nuclear export of unspliced and incompletely spliced viral mRNAs
   8127..8360    -  misc_feature   RRE: The Rev response element (RRE) of HIV-1 allows for Rev-dependent mRNA export from the nucleus to the cytoplasm.
   8506..312     -  CDS            HIV-1 gag (fragment) (across the origin): gag protein from human immunodeficiency virus 1; gag
>Addgene plasmid #238127 | pRRL-SFFV_V5-CHIC2-K117R_Tomato | addgene full sequence | sequence record 475930 | Addgene NGS Result
TCTTGTCTAAAGCTTCCTTGGTGTCTTTTATCTCTATCCTTTGATGCACACAATAGAGGGTTGCTACTGT
ATTATATAATGATCTAAGTTCTTCTGATCCTGTCTGAAGGGATGGTTGTAGCTGTCCCAGTATTTGTCTA
CAGCCTTCTGATGTTTCTAACAGGCCAGGATTAACTGCGAATCGTTCTAGCTCCCTGCTTGCCCATACTA
TATGTTTTAATTTATATTTTTTCTTTCCCCCTGGCCTTAACCGAATTTTTTCCCATCGCGATCTAATTCT
CCCCCGCTTAATACTGACGCTCTCGCACCCATCTCTCTCCTTCTAGCCTCCGCTAGTCAAAATTTTTGGC
GTACTCACCAGTCGCCGCCCCTCGCCTCTTGCCGTGCGCGCTTCAGCAAGCCGAGTCCTGCGTCGAGAGA
GCTCCTCTGGTTTCCCTTTCGCTTTCAAGTCCCTGTTCGGGCGCCACTGCTAGAGATTTTCCACACTGAC
TAAAAGGGTCTGAGGGATCTCTAGTTACCAGAGTCACACAACAGACGGGCACACACTACTTGAAGCACTC
AAGGCAAGCTTTATTGAGGCTTAAGCAGTGGGTTCCCTAGTTAGCCAGAGAGCTCCCAGGCTCAGATCTG
GTCTAACCAGAGAGACCCGTTTATGTATCGAGCTAGGCACTTAAATACAATATCTCTGCAATGCGGCAAT
TCAGTGGTTCGTCCAATCCATGTCAGACCCGTCTGTTGCCTTCCTAATAAGGCACGATCGTACCACCTTA
CTTCCACCAATCGGCATGCACGGTGCTTTTTCTCTCCTTGTAAGGCATGTTGCTAACTCATCGTTACCAT
GTTGCAAGACTACAAGAGTATTGCATAAGACTACATTAAGCTTGCAGCTCCAGCTTTTGTTCCCTTTAGT
GAGGGTTAATTGCGCGCTTGGCGTAATCATGGTCATAGCTGTTTCCTGTGTGAAATTGTTATCCGCTCAC
AATTCCACACAACATACGAGCCGGAAGCATAAAGTGTAAAGCCTGGGGTGCCTAATGAGTGAGCTAACTC
ACATTAATTGCGTTGCGCTCACTGCCCGCTTTCCAGTCGGGAAACCTGTCGTGCCAGCTGCATTAATGAA
TCGGCCAACGCGCGGGGAGAGGCGGTTTGCGTATTGGGCGCTCTTCCGCTTCCTCGCTCACTGACTCGCT
GCGCTCGGTCGTTCGGCTGCGGCGAGCGGTATCAGCTCACTCAAAGGCGGTAATACGGTTATCCACAGAA
TCAGGGGATAACGCAGGAAAGAACATGTGAGCAAAAGGCCAGCAAAAGGCCAGGAACCGTAAAAAGGCCG
CGTTGCTGGCGTTTTTCCATAGGCTCCGCCCCCCTGACGAGCATCACAAAAATCGACGCTCAAGTCAGAG
GTGGCGAAACCCGACAGGACTATAAAGATACCAGGCGTTTCCCCCTGGAAGCTCCCTCGTGCGCTCTCCT
GTTCCGACCCTGCCGCTTACCGGATACCTGTCCGCCTTTCTCCCTTCGGGAAGCGTGGCGCTTTCTCATA
GCTCACGCTGTAGGTATCTCAGTTCGGTGTAGGTCGTTCGCTCCAAGCTGGGCTGTGTGCACGAACCCCC
CGTTCAGCCCGACCGCTGCGCCTTATCCGGTAACTATCGTCTTGAGTCCAACCCGGTAAGACACGACTTA
TCGCCACTGGCAGCAGCCACTGGTAACAGGATTAGCAGAGCGAGGTATGTAGGCGGTGCTACAGAGTTCT
TGAAGTGGTGGCCTAACTACGGCTACACTAGAAGAACAGTATTTGGTATCTGCGCTCTGCTGAAGCCAGT
TACCTTCGGAAAAAGAGTTGGTAGCTCTTGATCCGGCAAACAAACCACCGCTGGTAGCGGTGGTTTTTTT
GTTTGCAAGCAGCAGATTACGCGCAGAAAAAAAGGATCTCAAGAAGATCCTTTGATCTTTTCTACGGGGT
CTGACGCTCAGTGGAACGAAAACTCACGTTAAGGGATTTTGGTCATGAGATTATCAAAAAGGATCTTCAC
CTAGATCCTTTTAAATTAAAAATGAAGTTTTAAATCAATCTAAAGTATATATGAGTAAACTTGGTCTGAC
AGTTACCAATGCTTAATCAGTGAGGCACCTATCTCAGCGATCTGTCTATTTCGTTCATCCATAGTTGCCT
GACTCCCCGTCGTGTAGATAACTACGATACGGGAGGGCTTACCATCTGGCCCCAGTGCTGCAATGATACC
GCGAGACCCACGCTCACCGGCTCCAGATTTATCAGCAATAAACCAGCCAGCCGGAAGGGCCGAGCGCAGA
AGTGGTCCTGCAACTTTATCCGCCTCCATCCAGTCTATTAATTGTTGCCGGGAAGCTAGAGTAAGTAGTT
CGCCAGTTAATAGTTTGCGCAACGTTGTTGCCATTGCTACAGGCATCGTGGTGTCACGCTCGTCGTTTGG
TATGGCTTCATTCAGCTCCGGTTCCCAACGATCAAGGCGAGTTACATGATCCCCCATGTTGTGCAAAAAA
GCGGTTAGCTCCTTCGGTCCTCCGATCGTTGTCAGAAGTAAGTTGGCCGCAGTGTTATCACTCATGGTTA
TGGCAGCACTGCATAATTCTCTTACTGTCATGCCATCCGTAAGATGCTTTTCTGTGACTGGTGAGTACTC
AACCAAGTCATTCTGAGAATAGTGTATGCGGCGACCGAGTTGCTCTTGCCCGGCGTCAATACGGGATAAT
ACCGCGCCACATAGCAGAACTTTAAAAGTGCTCATCATTGGAAAACGTTCTTCGGGGCGAAAACTCTCAA
GGATCTTACCGCTGTTGAGATCCAGTTCGATGTAACCCACTCGTGCACCCAACTGATCTTCAGCATCTTT
TACTTTCACCAGCGTTTCTGGGTGAGCAAAAACAGGAAGGCAAAATGCCGCAAAAAAGGGAATAAGGGCG
ACACGGAAATGTTGAATACTCATACTCTTCCTTTTTCAATATTATTGAAGCATTTATCAGGGTTATTGTC
TCATGAGCGGATACATATTTGAATGTATTTAGAAAAATAAACAAATAGGGGTTCCGCGCACATTTCCCCG
AAAAGTGCCACCTAAATTGTAAGCGTTAATATTTTGTTAAAATTCGCGTTAAATTTTTGTTAAATCAGCT
CATTTTTTAACCAATAGGCCGAAATCGGCAAAATCCCTTATAAATCAAAAGAATAGACCGAGATAGGGT
[37 nt withheld, positions 3220-3256]
AAAGAACGTGGACTCCAACGTCAAAGG
[49 nt withheld, positions 3284-3332]
T
[91 nt withheld, positions 3334-3424]
G
[124 nt withheld, positions 3426-3549]
CCCATTCGCCATTCAGGCTGCGCAACTGTTGGGAAGGGCGATCGGTGCGGGCCTCTTCGCTATTACGCCA
GCTGGCGAAAGGGGGATGTGCTGCAAGGCGATTAAGTTGGGTAACGCCAGGGTTTTCCCAGTCACGACGT
TGTAAAACGACGGCCAGTGAGCGCGCGTAATACGACTCACTATAGGGCGAATTGGGTACGTCCCTAGGCC
TCCAAAAAAGCCTCCTCACTACTTCTGGAATAGCTCAGAGGCCGAGGCGGCCTCGGCCTCTGCATAAATA
AAAAAAATTAGTCAGCCATGGGGCGGAGAATGGGCGGAACTGGGCGGAGTTAGGGGCGGGATGGGCGGAG
TTAGGGGCGGGATAGCTAGAGCCAGACATGATAAGATACATTGATGAGTTTGGACAAACCACAACTAGAA
TGCAGTGAAAAAAATGCTTTATTTGTGAAATTTGTGATGCTATTGCTTTATTTGTAACCATTATAAGCTG
CAATAAACAAGTTCCTCTCACTCTCTGATATTCATTTCTTTGCAAGTTATAAATACTGAATAATAAGATG
ACATGAACTACTACTGCTAGAGATTTTCCACACTGACTAAAAGGGTCTGAGGGATCTCTAGTTACCAGAG
TCACACAACAGACGGGCACACACTACTTGAAGCACTCAAGGCAAGCTTTATTGAGGCTTAAGCAGTGGGT
TCCCTAGTTAGCCAGAGAGCTCCCAGGCTCAGATCTGGTCTAACCAGAGAGACCCAGTACAAGCAAAAAG
CAGATCTTGTCTTCGTTGGGAGTTACGTAGCCCTTCCAGTCCCCCCTTTTCTTTTAAAAAGTGGCTAAGA
TCTACAGCTGCCTTGTAAGTCATTGGTCTTAAAGGTACCTGATATCGAATTCGAAAGGACGTCAGCTTCC
CCGACAACACCACGGAATTATCAGTGCCCAGCAACCTAGCCCCTGTCCAGCAGCGGGCAAGGCAGGCGGC
GATGAGTTCTGCCGTGGCGATCGGGAGGGGGAAAGCGAAAGTCCCAGAAAGGAGTTGACAGGTGGTGGCA
ATGCCCCAGCCAGTGGGGGTTGCGTCAGCAAACACAGAGCACACCACGCCACGTTGACGGACAACGGGCC
ACAACTCCTCATAAAGAGACAGCAACCAGGATTTATACAAGGAGGAGAAAACGAAAGCCGTACGGGAAGC
AATAGCATGATACAGAGGCATTAAAGCAGCATATCCACACAGCGTAAAAGGAGCAACATAGTTAAGAATA
TCAGTCAATCTTTCACAAATTTTGTAATCCAGAGGTTGATTAACAGGAACAGAGCGTAAATAACGGGAAA
GTTTCTTAACATGTTTGTCTTGTGGCAATACACCTGAACTAGTAATTACATATCCCTAAAAATGTAAATG
ATTGCCCCACCATTTTGTTTTATTAACATTTAAATGTATACCCAAATCAAGAAAAACAGAACAAATATGG
GAATAAATGGCGGTAAGATGCTCGAATTCCTGCAGCCCGGGGGATCCGTCGACGCGGCCGCTTTACTTGT
ACAGCTCGTCCATGCCGTACAGGAACAGGTGGTGGCGGCCCTCGGAGCGCTCGTACTGTTCCACGATGGT
GTAGTCCTCGTTGTGGGAGGTGATGTCCAGCTTGGTGTCCACGTAGTAGTAGCCGGGCAGTTGCACGGGC
TTCTTGGCCATGTAGATGGTCTTGAACTCCACCAGGTAGTGGCCGCCGTCCTTCAGCTTCAGGGCCTGGT
GGATCTCGCCCTTCAGCACGCCGTCGCGGGGGTACAGGCGCTCGGTGGAGGCCTCCCAGCCCATGGTCTT
CTTCTGCATTACGGGGCCGTCGGGGGGGAAGTTGGTGCCGCGCATCTTCACCTTGTAGATCAGCGTGCCG
TCCTGCAGGGAGGAGTCCTGGGTCACGGTCACCAGACCGCCGTCCTCGAAGTTCATCACGCGCTCCCACT
TGAAGCCCTCGGGGAAGGACAGCTTCTTGTAATCGGGGATGTCGGCGGGGTGCTTCACGTACGCCTTGGA
GCCGTACATGAACTGGGGGGACAGGATGTCCCAGGCGAAGGGCAGGGGGCCGCCCTTGGTCACCTTCAGC
TTGGCGGTCTGGGTGCCCTCGTAGGGGCGGCCCTCGCCCTCGCCCTCGATCTCGAACTCGTGGCCGTTCA
TGGAGCCCTCCATGCGCACCTTGAAGCGCATGAACTCTTTGATGACCTCCTCGCCCTTGCTCACCATGGT
TGTGGCCATATTATCATCGTGTTTTTCAAAGGAAAACCACGTCCCCGTGGTTCGGGGGGCCTAGACGTTT
TTTTAACCTCGACTAAACACATGTAAAGCATGTGCACCGAGGCCCCAGATCAGATCCCATACAATGGGGT
ACCTTCTGGGCATCCTTCAGCCCCTTGTTGAATACGCTTGAGGAGAGCCATTTGACTCTTTCCACAACTA
TCCAACTCACAACGTGGCACTGGGGTTGTGCCGCCTTTGCAGGTGTATCTTATACACGTGGCTTTTGGCC
GCAGAGGCACCTGTCGCCAGGTGGGGGGTTCCGCTGCCTGCAAAGGGTCGCTACAGACGTTGTTTGTCTT
CAAGAAGCTTCCAGAGGAACTGCTTCCTTCACGACATTCAACAGACCTTGCATTCCTTTGGCGAGAGGGG
AAAGACCCCTAGGAATGCTCGTCAAGAAGACAGGGCCAGGTTTCCGGGCCCTCACATTGCCAAAAGACGG
CAATATGGTGGAAAATAACATATAGACAAACGCACACCGGCCTTATTCCAAGCGGCTTCGGCCAGTAACG
TTAGGGGGGGGGGAGGGAGAGGGGCGGATCCTCAGTTACTCATGCATACGCGTCATATGGGCCGCGGATC
CGATTTATCGAACCACTTTGTACAAGAAAGTTGGGCATCAATCTGGTCGAAAAATCGGTGTCTTTGGTAA
AAATTCTATGAGGATGACATATTCCATCATGTTATTCGTTTCACATTTCCTTTTGCTCAGTCTCCAATGC
AAGCACAGCTTGTGGTATAACCTATTGTTTTCCCATTCTAATAACCGCTCAATCGATCTTCGTGTTCTTT
TACTGAGGCAAATAACTGGCCACATACTGCAACCTAATGTGCAGCAGCAACAAAGGCAGCCACAAAGTAG
CCAACGTACATTAACAGGAAGGTTCTTCTTAAGACAACTGTTAACTCTGTTGATGCTGGCTTTAAATTCT
TCAGGAGCTACTTTTCCAGTTAATGAAGAAGGGAATTCAGATTCAAATTTGTTGCTCAGTCCAAATACGG
TGACGTGACCGGAGCCGCGGACGACCACCGGGTCCGGCGAGTACTTGAGCAGCTGCTCCTCCAGGGCCCG
CTCCTCGTCCTCCTCTTCCTCATAGATTTCGTCGAAATCCGCGGTGCTATCCAGGCCCAGCAGCGGGTTC
GGAATCGGTTTGCCCATGCCAACTTTTTTGTACAAACTTGTTTGATAAATTCGAACCGGTGGATCCGTCG
ACGGTATCGATAAGCTTGATTCGACCGGCCGACTCAGTCTGTCGGAGGACTGGCGCGCCGAGTGAGGGGT
TGTGAGCTCTTTTATAGAGCTCGGGAAGCAGAAGCGCGCGAACAGAAGCGAGAAGCAGGCTGATTGGTTA
ATTCAAATAAGGCGCAGGGTCATTTCAGGTCCTTGGGGGAGCCTGGAAACATCTGATGGGTCTTAAGAAA
CTGCTGAGGGTTGGGCCATATCTGGGGACCATCTGTTCTTGGCCTCGGGCCGGGGCCGAAACTGCGGTGA
CCATCTGTTCTTGGCCCCGGGCCGGGGCCGAAACTGCTCACCGCAGATATCCTGTTTGGCCCAACGTTAG
CTATTTTCATGTACCCGCCCTTGATCTGAACTTCTCTATTCTTGGTTTGGTATTTTTCCATGCCTTGCAA
AATGGCGTTACTGCAGCTAGCTCGAGGCTAGTCTCGTGATCGATAAAATTTTGAATTTTTGTAATTTGTT
TTTGTAATTCTTTAGTTTGTATGTCTGTTGCTATTATGTCTACTATTCTTTCCCCTGCACTGTACCCCCC
AATCCCCCCTTTTCTTTTAAAAGTTAACCGATACCGTCGAGATCCGTTCACTAATCGAATGGATCTGTCT
CTGTCTCTCTCTCCACCTTCTTCTTCTATTCCTTCGGGCCTGTCGGGTCCCCTCGGGGTTGGGAGGTGGG
TCTGAAACGATAATGGTGAATATCCCTGCCTAACTCTATTCACTATAGAAAGTACAGCAAAAACTATTCT
TAAACCTACCAAGCCTCCTACTATCATTATGAATAATTTTATATACCACAGCCAATTTGTTATGTTAAAC
CAATTCCACAAACTTGCCCATTTATCTAATTCCAATAATTCTTGTTCATTCTTTTCTTGCTGGTTTTGCG
ATTCTTCAATTAAGGAGTGTATTAAGCTTGTGTAATTGTTAATTTCTCTGTCCCACTCCATCCAGGTCGT
GTGATTCCAAATCTGTTCCAGAGATTTATTACTCCAACTAGCATTCCAAGGCACAGCAGTGGTGCAAATG
AGTTTTCCAGAGCAACCCCAAATCCCCAGGAGCTGTTGATCCTTTAGGTATCTTTCCACAGCCAGGATTC
TTGCCTGGAGCTGCTTGATGCCCCAGACTGTGAGTTGCAACAGATGCTGTTGCGCCTCAATAGCCCTCAG
CAAATTGTTCTGCTGCTGCACTATACCAGACAATAATTGTCTGGCCTGTACCGTCAGCGTCATTGACGCT
GCGCCCATAGTGCTTCCTGCTGCTCCCAAGAACCCAAGGAACAAAGCTCCTATTCCCACTGCTCTTTTTT
CTCTCTGCACCACTCTTCTCTTTGCCTTGGTGGGTGCTACTCCTAATGGTTCAATTTTTACTACTTTATA
TTTATATAATTCACTTCTCCAATTGTCCCTCATATCTCCTCCTCCAGGTCTGAAGATCAGCGGCCGCTTG
CTGTGCGGTGGTCTTACTTTTGTTTTGCTCTTCCTCTA
